Addgene plasmid #39049: PHIP
Purpose: Bacterial expression for structure determination; may not be full ORF
Depositing lab: Nicola Burgess-Brown. Depositing organization: University of Oxford.
Backbone
  Vector backbone: pNIC28-Bsa4
  Backbone manufacturer: SGC
  Vector type: Bacterial Expression
Growth in bacteria
  Bacterial resistance: Kanamycin, 50 μg/mL
  Growth temperature: 37°C
  Growth strain: Mach1
  Copy number: Low Copy
Gene/Insert
  Gene/Insert name: PHIP (alt names: pleckstrin homology domain interacting protein; PDB:3MB3)
  Species: H. sapiens (human)
  Insert size (bp): 496
  Mutation: codon-optimized
  Entrez Gene: PHIP (a.k.a. BRWD2, DCAF14, DIDOD, WDR11, ndrp)
  Tag / fusion protein: His Tev (N terminal on insert)
  Cloning method: Ligation Independent Cloning
  Sequencing primers: 5′ T7; 3′ T7-term
Terms and licenses: Academic/Nonprofit Terms; Industry Terms: Not Available to Industry
How to cite: PHIP was a gift from Nicola Burgess-Brown (Addgene plasmid # 39049 ; http://n2t.net/addgene:39049 ; RRID:Addgene_39049)
