[The description below was written by a language model from this plasmid's Addgene catalogue record.]
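Description:
PHIP is a bacterial expression plasmid built on the pNIC28-Bsa4 backbone from the SGC, designed to produce a fragment of the human pleckstrin homology domain interacting protein (PHIP, also known as BRWD2, DCAF14 or WDR11) for structural studies. It is propagated in E. coli as a low-copy plasmid under kanamycin selection. The record does not list the origin of replication or other backbone features.

The insert is a codon-optimized human PHIP sequence of about 496 bp, introduced by ligation-independent cloning. At this size it can encode only a small portion of the protein, and the catalogue entry itself cautions that the construct may not contain the full ORF. The insert is linked in the record to a deposited crystal structure, but the exact domain boundaries are not stated. The fragment is fused at its N-terminus to a His tag followed by a TEV protease recognition site. This arrangement allows the recombinant protein to be captured by immobilized metal affinity chromatography, after which the tag can be cleaved off to leave near-native protein.

The promoter is not named explicitly. However, the listed sequencing primers (T7 forward and T7 terminator) indicate that the insert sits between T7 promoter and terminator elements, which implies expression in a host strain supplying T7 RNA polymerase. The stated purpose is bacterial overexpression of a defined PHIP fragment for structure determination, and the purified protein would also suit related biophysical or ligand-binding work.
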