>Addgene plasmid #39049 | PHIP | depositor partial sequence | sequence record 49107 | PHIP sequence 496 bps
ATGCACCATCATCATCATCATTCTTCTGGTGTAGATCTGGGTACCGAGAACCTGTACTTCCAATCCATGG
ATCATCAGCCGCGTCGTCGTCTGCGCAACCGTGCGCAGAGC
[357 nt withheld, positions 112-468]
TGACAGTAAAGGTGGATACGGATCCGAA
