>Addgene plasmid #39049 | PHIP | addgene partial sequence | sequence record 53233 | T7 5'-TAATACGACTCACTATAGGG-3'
AATATTTTGTTTACTTTAAGAAGGAGATATACATATGCACCATCATCATCATCATTCTTCTGGTGTAGAT
CTGGGTACCGAGAACCTGTACTTCCAATCCATGGATCATCAGCCGCGTCGTCGTCTGCGCAACCGTGCGC
AGAGC
[357 nt withheld, positions 146-502]
TGACAGTAAAGGTGGATACGGATCCGAATTCGAGCTCCGTCGACAAGCTTGCGGCCGCACTCGAGCACCA
CCACCACCACCACTGAGATCCGGCTGCTAACAAAGCCCGAAAGGAAGCTGAGTTGGCTGCTGCCACCGCT
GAGCAATAACTAGCATAACCCCTTGGGGCCTCTAAACGGGTCTTGAGGGGTTTTTTGCTGAAAGGAGGAA
CTATATCCGGATTGGCGAATGGG
[119 nt withheld, positions 736-854]
CACGTTC
[45 nt withheld, positions 862-906]
