>Addgene plasmid #39049 | PHIP | addgene partial sequence | sequence record 53363 | T7_term
TTTGTTAGCAGCCGGATCTCAGTGGTGGTGGTGGTGGTGCTCGAGTGCGGCCGCAAGCTTGTCGACGGAG
CTCGAATTCGGATCCGTATCCACCTTTACTGTCA
[357 nt withheld, positions 105-461]
GCTCTGCGCACGGTTGCGCAGACGACGACGCGGCTGATGATCCATGGATTGGAAGTACAGGTTCTCGGTA
CCCAGATCTACACCAGAAGAATGATGATGATGATGGTGCATATGTATATCTCCTTCTTAAAGTTAAACAA
AATTATTTCTAGAGGGGAATTGTTATCCGCTCACAATTCCCCTATAGTGAGTCGTATTAATTTCGCGGGA
TCGAGATCTCGATCCTCTACGCCGGACGCATCGTGGCCGGCATCACCGGCGCCACAGGTGCGGTTGCTGG
CGCCTATATCGCCGACATCACCGATGGGGAAGATCGGGCTCGCCACTTCGGGCTCATGAGCGCTTGTTTC
GGCGTGGGTATGGTGGCAGGCCCCGTGGCCGGGGGGACTGTTGGGCGCCATCTCCTTGCATGCACCATTC
CTTGCGGCGGCGGTGCTCAACGGCCTCAACCTACTACTGGGCTGCTTCCTAATGCAGGAGTCGCATAAGG
GAGAGCGT
